Addgene plasmid #197201: pAAV-CAG-miRFP670-2
Purpose: Expresses the protein of miRFP670-2 in mammalian cells
Depositing lab: Kiryl Piatkevich. Depositing organization: Westlake University. Publication: Quantitative assessment of near-infrared fluorescent proteins. Zhang H, Papadaki S, Sun X, Wang X, Drobizhev M, Yao L, Rehbock M, Koster RW, Wu L, Namikawa K, Piatkevich KD. Nat Methods. 2023 Sep 4. doi: 10.1038/s41592-023-01975-z. PubMed 37666982.
Backbone
  Vector backbone: pAAV-CAG-WPRE
  Vector type: AAV
Growth in bacteria
  Bacterial resistance: Ampicillin, 100 μg/mL
  Growth temperature: 37°C
  Growth strain: NEB Stable
  Copy number: High Copy
Gene/Insert
  Gene/Insert name: miRFP670-2
  Species: M. musculus (mouse)
  Cloning method: Gibson Cloning
Terms and licenses: Academic/Nonprofit Terms; Industry Terms: Not Available to Industry
Depositor comments: Please visit https://www.researchsquare.com/article/rs-797586/v1 for preprint.
How to cite: pAAV-CAG-miRFP670-2 was a gift from Kiryl Piatkevich (Addgene plasmid # 197201 ; http://n2t.net/addgene:197201 ; RRID:Addgene_197201)
