[The description below was written by a language model from this plasmid's Addgene catalogue record and pLannotate feature annotations shown in this document.]
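Description:
pAAV-CAG-miRFP670-2 is an adeno-associated virus transfer plasmid built on the pAAV-CAG-WPRE backbone for expressing the near-infrared fluorescent protein miRFP670-2 in mammalian cells. It is maintained in E. coli through a high-copy ColE1/pUC-type origin and selected with ampicillin via the β-lactamase gene and its native promoter. An f1 phage origin is also present, along with short lacZα and lacI remnants left over from the parental cloning vector. The use of a recombination-deficient propagation strain is consistent with the need to keep the repeat-rich AAV2 inverted terminal repeats intact.

The two AAV2 ITRs flank the expression cassette and provide the cis signals for replication and packaging of the intervening DNA into AAV particles when rep, cap and helper functions are supplied in trans. The plasmid can also be used directly for transfection. Between the ITRs, the CAG promoter is annotated as its component parts: a CMV immediate-early enhancer fragment, the chicken β-actin promoter, and a chimeric β-actin/rabbit β-globin intron. The short HBB hit is probably the globin-derived end of that intron rather than a coding element. This strong, broadly active promoter drives the miRFP670-2 open reading frame, with no tags or fusion partners annotated. A WPRE downstream enhances transcript stability and expression, followed by an SV40 polyadenylation signal.

miRFP670-2 is annotated as a constitutively fluorescent bacterial phytochrome derivative from Rhodopseudomonas palustris that needs biliverdin as a chromophore. The catalogue entry lists mouse as the insert species, which conflicts with this annotation. The associated publication concerns quantitative comparison of near-infrared fluorescent proteins, so the construct likely served for that benchmarking.
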