Features (pLannotate 1.2.2; 18 found; start..end, strand, type, name):
     31..279     +  enhancer       CMV enhancer (fragment): human cytomegalovirus immediate early enhancer
    281..558     +  promoter       chicken β-actin promoter: No description available
    559..694     +  intron         hybrid intron (fragment): hybrid between chicken β-actin (CBA) and minute virus of mice (MMV) introns (Gray et al., 2011)
    783..913     +  intron         chimeric intron (fragment): chimera between introns from chicken β-actin and rabbit β-globin
    911..973     +  CDS            HBB (fragment): HBB_LEPEU - Experimental evidence at protein level: Swiss-Prot protein existence level 1. Involved in oxygen transport from the lung to the various peripheral tissues. From Lepus europaeus (European hare).
    985..1917    +  CDS            miRFP670-2: miRFP670-2 is a basic (constitutively fluorescent) near ir fluorescent protein published in 2020, derived from Rhodopseudomonas palustris CGA009. It has low acid sensitivity. It requires the cofactor biliverdin for fluorescence.
   1921..1945    +  misc_feature   MCS (fragment): pBluescript multiple cloning site
   1945..2533    +  misc_feature   WPRE: woodchuck hepatitis virus posttranscriptional regulatory element
   2576..2697    -  polyA_signal   SV40 poly(A) signal: SV40 polyadenylation signal
   2720..2788    -  CDS            large T antigen (fragment): large T antigen from SV40 (simian virus 40)
   2859..2992    +  repeat_region  AAV2 ITR: inverted terminal repeat of adeno-associated virus serotype 2 inverted
   2986..3042    -  CDS            lacI (fragment): lac repressor; lacI; The lac repressor binds to the lac operator to inhibit transcription in E. coli. This inhibition can be relieved by adding lactose or isopropyl-β-D-thiogalactopyranoside (IPTG).
   3225..3813    -  rep_origin     ori: high-copy-number ColE1/pMB1/pBR322/pUC origin of replication
   3984..4844    -  CDS            AmpR: β-lactamase; bla; confers resistance to ampicillin, carbenicillin, and related antibiotics
   4845..4949    -  promoter       AmpR promoter: bla
   5002..5430    -  rep_origin     f1 ori (sequence partly withheld): f1 bacteriophage origin of replication; arrow indicates direction of (+) strand synthesis
   5435..5504    -  CDS            lacZα (fragment): LacZα fragment of β-galactosidase; lacZ fragment
   5499..5631    -  repeat_region  AAV2 ITR (fragment): inverted terminal repeat of adeno-associated virus serotype 2 inverted
>Addgene plasmid #197201 | pAAV-CAG-miRFP670-2 | addgene full sequence | sequence record 387460 | Addgene Partial NGS Result
TATCTACGTAGCCATGCTCTAGGAAGAGTACCATTGACGTCAATAATGACGTATGTTCCCATAGTAACGC
CAATAGGGACTTTCCATTGACGTCAATGGGTGGAGTATTTACGGTAAACTGCCCACTTGGCAGTACATCA
AGTGTATCATATGCCAAGTACGCCCCCTATTGACGTCAATGACGGTAAATGGCCCGCCTGGCATTATGCC
CAGTACATGACCTTATGGGACTTTCCTACTTGGCAGTACATCTACGTATTAGTCATCGCTATTACCATGG
TCGAGGTGAGCCCCACGTTCTGCTTCACTCTCCCCATCTCCCCCCCCTCCCCACCCCCAATTTTGTATTT
ATTTATTTTTTAATTATTTTGTGCAGCGATGGGGGCGGGGGGGGGGGGGGGGCGSGCGCCRGGSGGGGSG
GGGCGGGGCGRGGGGCGGGGCGGGGCGAGGCGGAGAGGTGCGGCGGCAGCCAATCAGAGCGGCGCGCTCC
GAAAGTTTCCTTTTATGGCGAGGCGGCGGCGGCGGCGGCCCTATAAAAAGCGAAGCGCGCGGCGGGCGGG
AGTCGCTGCGCGCTGCCTTCGCCCCGTGCCCCGCTCCGCCGCCGCCTCGCGCCGCCCGCCCCGGCTCTGA
CTGACCGCGTTACTCCCACAGGTGAGCGGGCGGGACGGCCCTTCTCCTCCGGGCTGTAATTAGCGCTTGG
TTTAATGACGGCTTGTTTCTTTTCTGTGGCTGCGTGAAAGCCTTGAGGGGCTCCGGGAGGGCCCTTTGTG
CGGGGGGAGCGGCTCGGGGCTGTCCGCGGGGGGACGGCTGCCTTCGGGGGGGACGGGGCAGGGCGGGGTT
CGGCTTCTGGCGTGTGACCGGCGGCTCTAGAGCCTCTGCTAACCATGTTCATGCCTTCTTCTTTTTCCTA
CAGCTCCTGGGCAACGTGCTGGTTATTGTGCTGTCTCATCATTTTGGCAAAGAATTGGATCCGGTACCGC
CACCATGGCGCGTAAGGTCGATCTCACCTCCTGCGATCGCGAGCCGATCCACATCCCCGGCAGCATTCAG
CCGTGCGGCTGCCTGCTAGCCTGCGACGCGCAGGCGGTGCGGATCACGCGCATTACGGAAAATGCCGGCG
CGTTCTTTGGACGCGAAACTCCGCGGGTCGGTGAGCTACTCGCCGATTACTTCGGCGAGACCGAAGCCCA
TGCGCTGCGCAACGCACTGGCGCAGTCCTCCGATCCAAAGCGACCGGCGCTGATCTTCGGTTGGCGCGAC
GGCCTGACCGGCCGCACCTTCGACATCTCACTGCATCGCCATGACGGTACATCGATCATCGAGTTCGAGC
CTGCGGCGGCCGAACAGGCCGACAATCCGCTGCGGCTGACGCGGCAGATCATCGCGCGCACCAAAGAACT
GAAGTCGCTCGAAGAGATGGCCGCACGGGTGCCGCGCTATCTGCAGGCGATGCTCGGCTATCACCGCGTG
ATGTTGTACCGCTTCGCGGACGACGGCTCCGGGATGGTGATCGGCGAGGCGAAGCGCAGCGACCTCGAGA
GCTTTCTCGGTCAGCACTTTCCGGCGTCGCTGGTCCCGCAGCAGGCGCGGCTACTGTACTTGAAGAACGC
GATCCGCGTGGTCTCGGATTCGCGCGGCATCAGCAGCCGGATCGTGCCCGAGCACGACGCCTCCGGCGCC
GCGCTCGATCTGTCGTTCGCGCACCTGCGCAGCATCTCGCCCTGCCATCTCGAATTTCTGCGGAACATGG
GCGTCAGCGCCTCGATGTCGCTGTCGATCATCATTGACGGCACGCTATGGGGATTGATCATCTGTCATCA
TTACGAGCCGCGTGCCGTGCCGATGGCGCAGCGCGTCGCGGCCAAAAGGTTCGCCGAGCGCTTATCGACG
CACTTCACCGCCGCCCACCACCAACGCTAAGAATTCGATATCAAGCTTATCGATAATCAACCTCTGGATT
ACAAAATTTGTGAAAGATTGACTGGTATTCTTAACTATGTTGCTCCTTTTACGCTATGTGGATACGCTGC
TTTAATGCCTTTGTATCATGCTATTGCTTCCCGTATGGCTTTCATTTTCTCCTCCTTGTATAAATCCTGG
TTGCTGTCTCTTTATGAGGAGTTGTGGCCCGTTGTCAGGCAACGTGGCGTGGTGTGCACTGTGTTTGCTG
ACGCAACCCCCACTGGTTGGGGCATTGCCACCACCTGTCAGCTCCTTTCCGGGACTTTCGCTTTCCCCCT
CCCTATTGCCACGGCGGAACTCATCGCCGCCTGCCTTGCCCGCTGCTGGACAGGGGCTCGGCTGTTGGGC
ACTGACAATTCCGTGGTGTTGTCGGGGAAATCATCGTCCTTTCCTTGGCTGCTCGCCTGTGTTGCCACCT
GGATTCTGCGCGGGACGTCCTTCTGCTACGTCCCTTCGGCCCTCAATCCAGCGGACCTTCCTTCCCGCGG
CCTGCTGCCGGCTCTGCGGCCTCTTCCGCGTCTTCGCCTTCGCCCTCAGACGAGTCGGATCTCCCTTTGG
GCCGCCTCCCCGCATCGATACCGTCGACCCGGGCGGCCGCTTCGAGCAGACATGATAAGATACATTGATG
AGTTTGGACAAACCACAACTAGAATGCAGTGAAAAAAATGCTTTATTTGTGAAATTTGTGATGCTATTGC
TTTATTTGTAACCATTATAAGCTGCAATAAACAAGTTAACAACAACAATTGCATTCATTTTATGTTTCAG
GTTCAGGGGGAGATGTGGGAGGTTTTTTAAAGCAAGTAAAACCTCTACAAATGTGGTAAAATCGATAAGG
ATCTTCCTAGAGCATGGCTACGTAGATAAGTAGCATGGCGGGTTAATCATTAACTACAAGGAACCCCTAG
TGATGGAGTTGGCCACTCCCTCTCTGCGCGCTCGCTCGCTCACTGAGGCCGGGCGACCAAAGGTCGCCCG
ACGCCCGGGCTTTGCCCGGGCGGCCTCAGTGAGCGAGCGAGCGCGCAGCTGCATTAATGAATCGGCCAAC
GCGCGGGGAGAGGCGGTTTGCGTATTGGGCGCTCTTCCGCTTCCTCGCTCACTGACTCGCTGCGCTCGGT
CGTTCGGCTGCGGCGAGCGGTATCAGCTCACTCAAAGGCGGTAATACGGTTATCCACAGAATCAGGGGAT
AACGCAGGAAAGAACATGTGAGCAAAAGGCCAGCAAAAGGCCAGGAACCGTAAAAAGGCCGCGTTGCTGG
CGTTTTTCCATAGGCTCCGCCCCCCTGACGAGCATCACAAAAATCGACGCTCAAGTCAGAGGTGGCGAAA
CCCGACAGGACTATAAAGATACCAGGCGTTTCCCCCTGGAAGCTCCCTCGTGCGCTCTCCTGTTCCGACC
CTGCCGCTTACCGGATACCTGTCCGCCTTTCTCCCTTCGGGAAGCGTGGCGCTTTCTCATAGCTCACGCT
GTAGGTATCTCAGTTCGGTGTAGGTCGTTCGCTCCAAGCTGGGCTGTGTGCACGAACCCCCCGTTCAGCC
CGACCGCTGCGCCTTATCCGGTAACTATCGTCTTGAGTCCAACCCGGTAAGACACGACTTATCGCCACTG
GCAGCAGCCACTGGTAACAGGATTAGCAGAGCGAGGTATGTAGGCGGTGCTACAGAGTTCTTGAAGTGGT
GGCCTAACTACGGCTACACTAGAAGAACAGTATTTGGTATCTGCGCTCTGCTGAAGCCAGTTACCTTCGG
AAAAAGAGTTGGTAGCTCTTGATCCGGCAAACAAACCACCGCTGGTAGCGGTGGTTTTTTTGTTTGCAAG
CAGCAGATTACGCGCAGAAAAAAAGGATCTCAAGAAGATCCTTTGATCTTTTCTACGGGGTCTGACGCTC
AGTGGAACGAAAACTCACGTTAAGGGATTTTGGTCATGAGATTATCAAAAAGGATCTTCACCTAGATCCT
TTTAAATTAAAAATGAAGTTTTAAATCAATCTAAAGTATATATGAGTAAACTTGGTCTGACAGTTACCAA
TGCTTAATCAGTGAGGCACCTATCTCAGCGATCTGTCTATTTCGTTCATCCATAGTTGCCTGACTCCCCG
TCGTGTAGATAACTACGATACGGGAGGGCTTACCATCTGGCCCCAGTGCTGCAATGATACCGCGAGACCC
ACGCTCACCGGCTCCAGATTTATCAGCAATAAACCAGCCAGCCGGAAGGGCCGAGCGCAGAAGTGGTCCT
GCAACTTTATCCGCCTCCATCCAGTCTATTAATTGTTGCCGGGAAGCTAGAGTAAGTAGTTCGCCAGTTA
ATAGTTTGCGCAACGTTGTTGCCATTGCTACAGGCATCGTGGTGTCACGCTCGTCGTTTGGTATGGCTTC
ATTCAGCTCCGGTTCCCAACGATCAAGGCGAGTTACATGATCCCCCATGTTGTGCAAAAAAGCGGTTAGC
TCCTTCGGTCCTCCGATCGTTGTCAGAAGTAAGTTGGCCGCAGTGTTATCACTCATGGTTATGGCAGCAC
TGCATAATTCTCTTACTGTCATGCCATCCGTAAGATGCTTTTCTGTGACTGGTGAGTACTCAACCAAGTC
ATTCTGAGAATAGTGTATGCGGCGACCGAGTTGCTCTTGCCCGGCGTCAATACGGGATAATACCGCGCCA
CATAGCAGAACTTTAAAAGTGCTCATCATTGGAAAACGTTCTTCGGGGCGAAAACTCTCAAGGATCTTAC
CGCTGTTGAGATCCAGTTCGATGTAACCCACTCGTGCACCCAACTGATCTTCAGCATCTTTTACTTTCAC
CAGCGTTTCTGGGTGAGCAAAAACAGGAAGGCAAAATGCCGCAAAAAAGGGAATAAGGGCGACACGGAAA
TGTTGAATACTCATACTCTTCCTTTTTCAATATTATTGAAGCATTTATCAGGGTTATTGTCTCATGAGCG
GATACATATTTGAATGTATTTAGAAAAATAAACAAATAGGGGTTCCGCGCACATTTCCCCGAAAAGTGCC
ACCTAAATTGTAAGCGTTAATATTTTGTTAAAATTCGCGTTAAATTTTTGTTAAATCAGCTCATTTTTTA
ACCAATAGGCCGAAATCGGCAAAATCCCTTATAAATCAAAAGAATAGACCGAGATAGGGT
[37 nt withheld, positions 5101-5137]
AAAGAACGTGGACTCCAACGTCAAAGG
[49 nt withheld, positions 5165-5213]
T
[91 nt withheld, positions 5215-5305]
G
[124 nt withheld, positions 5307-5430]
CCCATTCGCCATTCAGGCTGCGCAACTGTTGGGAAGGGCGATCGGTGCGGGCCTCTTCGCTATTACGCCA
GCTGCGCGCTCGCTCGCTCACTGAGGCCGCCCGGGCAAAGCCCGGGCGTCGGGCGACCTTTGGTCGCCCG
GCCTCAGTGAGCGAGCGAGCGCGCAGAGAGGGAGTGGCCAACTCCATCACTAGGGGTTCCTTGTAGTTAA
TGATTAACCCGCCATGCTACT
